Addgene plasmid #115040: AT4G20790 P2_pECIA2
Purpose: Bait vector AT4G20790 P2_pECIA2 should be used with prey vector AT4G20790 P2_pECIA14.
Depositing lab: Youssef Belkhadir. Depositing organization: Gregor Mendel Institute of Molecular Plant Biology. Publication: An extracellular network of Arabidopsis leucine-rich repeat receptor kinases. Smakowska-Luzan E, Mott GA, Parys K, Stegmann M, Howton TC, Layeghifard M, Neuhold J, Lehner A, Kong J, Grunwald K, Weinberger N, Satbhai SB, Mayer D, Busch W, Madalinski M, Stolt-Bergner P, Provart NJ, Mukhtar MS, Zipfel C, Desveaux D, Guttman DS, Belkhadir Y. Nature. 2018 Jan 18;553(7688):342-346. doi: 10.1038/nature25184. Epub 2018 Jan 10. PubMed 29320478.
Backbone
  Vector backbone: pECIA2
  Backbone manufacturer: Chris Garcia (Addgene plasmid # 47032)
  Vector type: Insect Expression
Growth in bacteria
  Bacterial resistance: Ampicillin, 100 μg/mL
  Growth temperature: 37°C
  Growth strain: DH5alpha
  Copy number: High Copy
Gene/Insert
  Gene/Insert name: AT4G20790
  Species: A. thaliana (mustard weed)
  Entrez Gene: AT4G20790 (a.k.a. AT4G20790, F21C20.140, F21C20_140)
  Promoter: Metallothionein (Copper-Inducible)
  Tag / fusion protein: Fc, V5 and hexahistidine tags (C terminal on backbone)
  Cloning method: Ligation Independent Cloning
Terms and licenses: Academic/Nonprofit Terms; Industry Terms: Not Available to Industry
Depositor comments: Plasmid for secreted expression in Drosophila cell culture by induction via CuSO4. Insert is an extracellular domain of indicated LRR-RK, C-terminally tagged with Fc, V5 and hexahistidine tags. Insert Protein Sequence: SPPPDFNTTISNNCLRDPMLRYCNNTSSSPMDIVEIFRSTIVASHLCNESKNPNCVESFPRIRIHGRPKTAALYLSFDFFWKYCPLTVVDIELVNNSLTNGFPTNVLSCAQIRTLDLSYNQFSGFVPVQDLSGLPNLTHLNLSYNRFSENKISDSEFFKRFNASSFIQSGVLPNVK
How to cite: AT4G20790 P2_pECIA2 was a gift from Youssef Belkhadir (Addgene plasmid # 115040 ; http://n2t.net/addgene:115040 ; RRID:Addgene_115040)
