[The description below was written by a language model from this plasmid's Addgene catalogue record and pLannotate feature annotations shown in this document.]
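Description:
AT4G20790 P2_pECIA2 is a 4,796 nt insect-cell expression plasmid built on the pECIA2 backbone. It is designed for secreted production of the extracellular domain of the Arabidopsis thaliana leucine-rich repeat receptor kinase encoded by AT4G20790. In E. coli it is maintained as a high-copy plasmid through a ColE1/pUC-type origin and selected with ampicillin via the β-lactamase gene. The fragments of lacZα, lacI, rop and bom, together with the lac promoter/operator, appear to be cloning-vector remnants with no stated role in the design.

The expression cassette is driven by the Drosophila metallothionein promoter, so transcription in Drosophila cell culture is switched on by adding copper sulfate. Directly downstream lies the Drosophila BiP signal sequence, which routes the product into the secretory pathway. The unannotated stretch between the signal peptide and the Fc region corresponds in position to the plant ectodomain, which was inserted by ligation-independent cloning. It is fused at its C terminus to a human IgG1 heavy-chain constant region fragment (Fc), followed by a V5 epitope tag. A hexahistidine tag is also recorded in the catalogue entry, although the feature table does not annotate it separately. An SV40 polyadenylation signal is annotated just downstream of the cassette, though on the opposite strand.

The record designates this construct as the "bait" vector, to be paired with the matching prey vector in pECIA14. The pair belongs to a collection used to map pairwise interactions between the extracellular domains of Arabidopsis LRR receptor kinases. The Fc, V5 and His tags offer general handles for capturing, detecting and purifying the secreted protein.
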