Features (pLannotate 1.2.2; 17 found; start..end, strand, type, name):
     23..449     +  promoter       MT promoter: Drosophila metallothionein promoter
    467..520     +  sig_peptide    BiP signal sequence: Drosophila BiP signal sequence
   1079..1759    +  CDS            IGHG1 (fragment): IGHG1_HUMAN - Experimental evidence at protein level: Swiss-Prot protein existence level 1. Constant region of immunoglobulin heavy chains. Immunoglobulins, also known as antibodies, are membrane-bound or secreted glycoproteins produced by B lymphocytes. In the recognition phase of humoral immunity, the membrane-bound immunoglobulins serve as receptors which, upon binding of a specific antigen, trigger the clonal expansion and differentiation of B lymphocytes into immunoglobulins- secreting plasma cells. Secreted immunoglobulins mediate the effector phase of humoral immunity, which results in
   1778..1819    +  CDS            V5 tag: epitope tag from simian virus 5
   1919..2053    -  polyA_signal   SV40 poly(A) signal: SV40 polyadenylation signal
   2076..2160    -  CDS            large T antigen (fragment): large T antigen from SV40 (simian virus 40)
   2160..2184    +  misc_feature   MCS (fragment): pUC18/19 multiple cloning site
   2221..2237    -  protein_bind   lac operator: The lac repressor binds to the lac operator to inhibit transcription in E. coli. This inhibition can be relieved by adding lactose or isopropyl-β-D-thiogalactopyranoside (IPTG). lac repressor encoded by lacI
   2245..2275    -  promoter       lac promoter: promoter for the E. coli lac operon
   2290..2311    -  protein_bind   CAP binding site: CAP binding activates transcription in the presence of cAMP. E. coli catabolite activator protein
   2324..2416    -  CDS            lacI (fragment): lac repressor; lacI; The lac repressor binds to the lac operator to inhibit transcription in E. coli. This inhibition can be relieved by adding lactose or isopropyl-β-D-thiogalactopyranoside (IPTG).
   2599..3187    -  rep_origin     ori: high-copy-number ColE1/pMB1/pBR322/pUC origin of replication
   3358..4218    -  CDS            AmpR: β-lactamase; bla; confers resistance to ampicillin, carbenicillin, and related antibiotics
   4219..4323    -  promoter       AmpR promoter: bla
   4418..4453    +  CDS            rop (fragment): Rop protein, which maintains plasmids at low copy number; rop
   4555..4654    +  misc_feature   bom (fragment): basis of mobility region from pBR322
   4660..21      -  CDS            lacZα (fragment) (across the origin): LacZα fragment of β-galactosidase; lacZ fragment
>Addgene plasmid #115040 | AT4G20790 P2_pECIA2 | addgene full sequence | sequence record 297006 | Addgene NGS Result
GTAAAACGACGGCCAGTGAATTAATTCGTTGCAGGACAGGATGTGGTGCCCGATGTGACTAGCTCTTTGC
TGCAGGCCGTCCTATCCTCTGGTTCCGATAAGAGACCCAGAACTCCGGCCCCCCACCGCCCACCGCCACC
CCCATACATATGTGGTACGCAAGTAAGAGTGCCTGCGCATGCCCCATGTGCCCCACCAAGAGCTTTGCAT
CCCATACAAGTCCCCAAAGTGGAGAACCGAACCAATTCTTCGCGGGCAGAACAAAAGCTTCTGCACACGT
CTCCACTCGAATTTGGAGCCGGCCGGCGTGTGCAAAAGAGGTGAATCGAACGAAAGACCCGTGTGTAAAG
CCGCGTTTCCAAAATGTATAAAACCGAGAGCATCTGGCCAATGTGCATCAGTTGTGGTCAGCAGCAAAAT
CAAGTGAATCATCTCAGTGCAACTAAAGGGGGGATCCGATCTCAATATGAAGTTATGCATATTACTGGCC
GTCGTGGCCTTTGTTGGCCTCTCGCTCGGGAGTCCACCTCCTGATTTCAACACCACTATTTCCAACAACT
GTCTTCGTGATCCAATGCTCCGTTACTGCAACAACACTTCCTCTTCTCCAATGGACATTGTCGAGATTTT
CAGATCCACAATCGTCGCTAGTCATCTCTGTAACGAGTCCAAAAACCCTAACTGCGTTGAATCTTTCCCT
AGAATCAGAATTCACGGTCGTCCTAAAACCGCTGCTCTTTACCTCTCTTTCGATTTCTTCTGGAAGTACT
GTCCTTTAACCGTCGTTGATATCGAGTTAGTGAATAACTCTCTAACGAATGGTTTTCCGACAAATGTTCT
GTCTTGTGCTCAGATTCGTACTCTTGATCTGAGTTACAACCAATTCTCTGGTTTTGTTCCGGTTCAAGAT
CTCTCAGGCTTACCCAATCTGACCCATTTGAACCTATCGTATAACCGATTCTCCGAGAATAAGATCTCGG
ATTCTGAGTTCTTCAAACGGTTTAACGCCTCTAGTTTCATACAGTCCGGTGTTCTTCCCAACGTGAAGCT
GGAGGTGCTGTTCCAGGGACCAGGGAGCGACAAAACTCACACATGCCCACCGTGCCCAGCACCTGAACTC
CTGGGGGGACCGTCAGTCTTCCTCTTCCCCCCAAAACCCAAGGACACCCTCATGATCTCCCGGACCCCTG
AGGTCACATGCGTGGTGGTGGACGTGAGCCACGAAGACCCTGAGGTCAAGTTCAACTGGTACGTGGACGG
CGTGGAGGTGCATAATGCCAAGACAAAGCCGCGGGAGGAGCAGTACAACAGCACGTACCGTGTGGTCAGC
GTCCTCACCGTCCTGCACCAGGACTGGCTGAATGGCAAGGAGTACAAGTGCAAGGTCTCCAACAAAGCCC
TCCCAGCCCCCATCGAGAAAACCATCTCCAAAGCCAAAGGGCAGCCCCGAGAACCACAGGTGTACACCCT
GCCCCCATCCCGGGAGGAGATGACCAAGAACCAGGTCAGCCTGACCTGCCTGGTCAAAGGCTTCTATCCC
AGCGACATCGCCGTGGAGTGGGAGAGCAATGGGCAGCCGGAGAACAACTACAAGACCACGCCTCCCGTGC
TGGACTCCGACGGCTCCTTCTTCCTCTACAGCAAGCTCACCGTGGACAAGAGCAGGTGGCAGCAGGGGAA
CGTCTTCTCATGCTCCGTGATGCATGAGGGTCTGCACAACCACTACACGCAGAAGAGCCTCTCCCTGTCT
CCGGGTAAATCTAGAGGGCCCTTCGAAGGTAAGCCTATCCCTAACCCTCTCCTCGGTCTCGATTCTACGC
GTACCGGTCATCATCACCATCACCATTGAGTTTAAACCCGCTGATCAGCCTCGACTGTGCCTTCTAAGGC
CTGAGCTCGCTGATCAGCCTCGATCGAGGATCCAGACATGATAAGATACATTGATGAGTTTGGACAAACC
ACAACTAGAATGCAGTGAAAAAAATGCTTTATTTGTGAAATTTGTGATGCTATTGCTTTATTTGTAACCA
TTATAAGCTGCAATAAACAAGTTAACAACAACAATTGCATTCATTTTATGTTTCAGGTTCAGGGGGAGGT
GTGGGAGGTTTTTTAAAGCAAGTAAAACCTCTACAAATGTGGTATGGCTGATTATGATCAGTCGACCTGC
AGGCATGCAAGCTTGGCGTAATCATGGTCATAGCTGTTTCCTGTGTGAAATTGTTATCCGCTCACAATTC
CACACAACATACGAGCCGGAAGCATAAAGTGTAAAGCCTGGGGTGCCTAATGAGTGAGCTAACTCACATT
AATTGCGTTGCGCTCACTGCCCGCTTTCCAGTCGGGAAACCTGTCGTGCCAGCTGCATTAATGAATCGGC
CAACGCGCGGGGAGAGGCGGTTTGCGTATTGGGCGCTCTTCCGCTTCCTCGCTCACTGACTCGCTGCGCT
CGGTCGTTCGGCTGCGGCGAGCGGTATCAGCTCACTCAAAGGCGGTAATACGGTTATCCACAGAATCAGG
GGATAACGCAGGAAAGAACATGTGAGCAAAAGGCCAGCAAAAGGCCAGGAACCGTAAAAAGGCCGCGTTG
CTGGCGTTTTTCCATAGGCTCCGCCCCCCTGACGAGCATCACAAAAATCGACGCTCAAGTCAGAGGTGGC
GAAACCCGACAGGACTATAAAGATACCAGGCGTTTCCCCCTGGAAGCTCCCTCGTGCGCTCTCCTGTTCC
GACCCTGCCGCTTACCGGATACCTGTCCGCCTTTCTCCCTTCGGGAAGCGTGGCGCTTTCTCATAGCTCA
CGCTGTAGGTATCTCAGTTCGGTGTAGGTCGTTCGCTCCAAGCTGGGCTGTGTGCACGAACCCCCCGTTC
AGCCCGACCGCTGCGCCTTATCCGGTAACTATCGTCTTGAGTCCAACCCGGTAAGACACGACTTATCGCC
ACTGGCAGCAGCCACTGGTAACAGGATTAGCAGAGCGAGGTATGTAGGCGGTGCTACAGAGTTCTTGAAG
TGGTGGCCTAACTACGGCTACACTAGAAGAACAGTATTTGGTATCTGCGCTCTGCTGAAGCCAGTTACCT
TCGGAAAAAGAGTTGGTAGCTCTTGATCCGGCAAACAAACCACCGCTGGTAGCGGTGGTTTTTTTGTTTG
CAAGCAGCAGATTACGCGCAGAAAAAAAGGATCTCAAGAAGATCCTTTGATCTTTTCTACGGGGTCTGAC
GCTCAGTGGAACGAAAACTCACGTTAAGGGATTTTGGTCATGAGATTATCAAAAAGGATCTTCACCTAGA
TCCTTTTAAATTAAAAATGAAGTTTTAAATCAATCTAAAGTATATATGAGTAAACTTGGTCTGACAGTTA
CCAATGCTTAATCAGTGAGGCACCTATCTCAGCGATCTGTCTATTTCGTTCATCCATAGTTGCCTGACTC
CCCGTCGTGTAGATAACTACGATACGGGAGGGCTTACCATCTGGCCCCAGTGCTGCAATGATACCGCGAG
ACCCACGCTCACCGGCTCCAGATTTATCAGCAATAAACCAGCCAGCCGGAAGGGCCGAGCGCAGAAGTGG
TCCTGCAACTTTATCCGCCTCCATCCAGTCTATTAATTGTTGCCGGGAAGCTAGAGTAAGTAGTTCGCCA
GTTAATAGTTTGCGCAACGTTGTTGCCATTGCTACAGGCATCGTGGTGTCACGCTCGTCGTTTGGTATGG
CTTCATTCAGCTCCGGTTCCCAACGATCAAGGCGAGTTACATGATCCCCCATGTTGTGCAAAAAAGCGGT
TAGCTCCTTCGGTCCTCCGATCGTTGTCAGAAGTAAGTTGGCCGCAGTGTTATCACTCATGGTTATGGCA
GCACTGCATAATTCTCTTACTGTCATGCCATCCGTAAGATGCTTTTCTGTGACTGGTGAGTACTCAACCA
AGTCATTCTGAGAATAGTGTATGCGGCGACCGAGTTGCTCTTGCCCGGCGTCAATACGGGATAATACCGC
GCCACATAGCAGAACTTTAAAAGTGCTCATCATTGGAAAACGTTCTTCGGGGCGAAAACTCTCAAGGATC
TTACCGCTGTTGAGATCCAGTTCGATGTAACCCACTCGTGCACCCAACTGATCTTCAGCATCTTTTACTT
TCACCAGCGTTTCTGGGTGAGCAAAAACAGGAAGGCAAAATGCCGCAAAAAAGGGAATAAGGGCGACACG
GAAATGTTGAATACTCATACTCTTCCTTTTTCAATATTATTGAAGCATTTATCAGGGTTATTGTCTCATG
AGCGGATACATATTTGAATGTATTTAGAAAAATAAACAAATAGGGGTTCCGCGCACATTTCCCCGAAAAG
TGCCACCTGACGTCTAAGAAACCATTATTATCATGACATTAACCTATAAAAATAGGCGTATCACGAGGCC
CTTTCGTCTCGCGCGTTTCGGTGATGACGGTGAAAACCTCTGACACATGCAGCTCCCGGAGACGGTCACA
GCTTGTCTGTAAGCGGATGCCGGGAGCAGACAAGCCCGTCAGGGCGCGTCAGCGGGTGTTGGCGGGTGTC
GGGGCTGGCTTAACTATGCGGCATCAGAGCAGATTGTACTGAGAGTGCACCATATGCGGTGTGAAATACC
GCACAGATGCGTAAGGAGAAAATACCGCATCAGGCGCCATTCGCCATTCAGGCTGCGCAACTGTTGGGAA
GGGCGATCGGTGCGGGCCTCTTCGCTATTACGCCAGCTGGCGAAAGGGGGATGTGCTGCAAGGCGATTAA
GTTGGGTAACGCCAGGGTTTTCCCAGTCACGACGTT
